>Addgene plasmid #31839 | pcDNA5FRT/TO-p97-RH-mycStrep | addgene partial sequence | sequence record 38772 | BGH-rev 5'-TAGAAGGCACAGTCGAGG-3'
GCTGGATATCTGCAGAATTCCACCACACTGGACTAGTGGATCCTTATTTTTCGAACTGCGGGTGGCTCCA
ACCGGTATGCATATTCAGATCCTCTTCTGAGATGAGTTTTTGTTCGCCATAGAGGTCATCGTCATTGTCT
TCTGTGTACACATTGCCACCTGTGCCACCTCCACTGCCCTGACTTGGGCCAGCTCCACCCTGGTTCCCTG
AAGGGAATCTGAAGCTGCCAAAACCTCGACTTTGCTGCAGTGTCTGGGCAAACATTTCATACTTCCGAAT
GTCATTATCACTGACAGAACGTCGGGCAAAACGCATGGCTTCCTCAAAGTGATCTCTGCGGATCTCAGGC
ACTGGATCATCCTCTTCTACTTCCATAGCTGATGGATTTGTCTGCCTCTCTCGTTCTCGCCTAATCTCAC
TCTCGATAGATTCACGAATGGCTAGTTTACAAGCACGTTGGCAAATTTCTGTCAGGTCAGCTCCAGAAAA
GCCATTAGTCATCTTAGCCAAGAACTCCAAATCCACATCCTTGGCAACTGGGGATTTTCGCAGATTGGCT
TTTAGGATGGCAACACGGGACTTCTCATCAGGAAGTGGGATATAAATGAGCTGATCAAGACGGCCAGGTC
TTAGGATAGCAGGATCAATGATGTCAGGCCGGTTGGTAGCTCCAATGATAAACACATTCTTTTTTGTGGA
CATGCCATCCATTTCTGTCAGGATCTGATTGATGACTCGGTCTGCAGCTCCACCACCATCTCCAATATTA
CCACCACGAGCCTTGGCAATTGAATCTAACTCATCAAAGAAGAGTACACAGGGGGCAGCTTGTCGTGCCT
TGTCAAATATT
