>Addgene plasmid #31839 | pcDNA5FRT/TO-p97-RH-mycStrep | addgene partial sequence | sequence record 39084 | CMV-F 5'-CGCAAATGGGCGGTAGGCGTG-3'
TGATAGAGATCTCCCTATCAGTGATAGAGATCGTCGACGAGCTCGTTTAGTGAACCGTCAGATCGCCTGG
AGACGCCATCCACGCTGTTTTGACCTCCATAGAAGACACCGGGACCGATCCAGCCTCCGGACTCTAGCGT
TTAAACTTAAGCTTGGTACCGCCGCCATGGCCTCTGGAGCCGATTCAAAAGGTGATGATTTATCAACAGC
CATTCTCAAACAGAAGAACCGTCCCAATCGGTTAATTGTTGATGAAGCCATCAATGAAGATAACAGTGTG
GTGTCCTTGTCCCAGCCCAAGATGGATGAACTACAGTTGTTCAGAGGTGACACGGTGTTGCTAAAAGGAA
AGAAGAGAAGGGAAGCTGTATGCATTGTTCTTTCTGATGACACGTGTTCTGATGAGAAGATTCGAATGAA
TAGAGTTGTTCGGAATAACCTCCGAGTTCGCCTAGGAGATGTCATCAGCATCCAGCCATGCCCTGATGTA
AAGTATGGCAAACGTATCCATGTGCTACCCATTGATGACACAGTGGAAGGCATCACTGGCAATCTTTTTG
AGGTATACCTTAAGCCGTACTTCCTGGAAGCATATCGGCCCATCCGTAAAGGAGATATTTTCCTTGTCCA
CGGTGGGATGCGTGCTGTGGAGTTCAAAGTAGTAGAGACAGATCCCAGCCCTTACTGTATTGTTGCTCCA
GACACAGTGATCCACTGTGAGGGGGAGCCAATCAAGCGAGAGGATGAGGAGGAGTCCTTAAATGAAGTAG
GCTATGATGACATCGGTGGTTGCAGGAAGCAGCTAGCTCAGATAA
