[The description below was written by a language model from this plasmid's Addgene catalogue record.]
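Description:
pcDNA5FRT/TO-p97-RH-mycStrep is a mammalian expression plasmid built on the commercial pcDNA5/FRT/TO backbone (about 5.1 kb without insert), a vector designed for tetracycline-regulated expression and for site-specific integration into host cell lines that carry a genomic FRT site. It is maintained in E. coli as a high-copy plasmid under ampicillin selection. The mammalian marker is hygromycin resistance, but the depositor notes that this gene lacks its own promoter and native start codon. In this backbone system, that arrangement means resistance arises only after Flp recombinase-mediated recombination at the FRT site places the coding sequence downstream of a promoter and start codon already present in the host locus, so selection enriches for correctly targeted, single-copy integrants.

The insert is rat p97 (also known as Cdc48, and as VCP in the associated publication) carrying the R155H substitution, cloned between NheI and BamHI sites. Expression is driven by the CMV promoter, which in the "TO" version of the backbone is normally combined with tetracycline operator elements, giving inducible expression in cells that produce the Tet repressor. The protein carries C-terminal myc and Strep tags separated by a short five-residue linker, allowing immunodetection through myc and affinity purification through Strep. The linked study examined how VCP and its cofactor UBXD1 regulate endolysosomal sorting of ubiquitylated caveolin-1 and how VCP disease mutations impair this process. This suggests the construct is used to generate stable, isogenic, inducible cell lines expressing a disease-associated p97 variant for localisation, interaction and functional comparisons. No feature table was supplied, so individual backbone elements are inferred from the named vector rather than from annotation.
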