Addgene plasmid #31839: pcDNA5FRT/TO-p97-RH-mycStrep
Depositing lab: Hemmo Meyer. Depositing organization: Universitaet Duisburg-Essen. Publication: Endolysosomal sorting of ubiquitylated caveolin-1 is regulated by VCP and UBXD1 and impaired by VCP disease mutations. Ritz D, Vuk M, Kirchner P, Bug M, Schutz S, Hayer A, Bremer S, Lusk C, Baloh RH, Lee H, Glatter T, Gstaiger M, Aebersold R, Weihl CC, Meyer H. Nat Cell Biol. 2011 Aug 7;13(9):1116-23. doi: 10.1038/ncb2301. PubMed 21822278.
Backbone
  Vector backbone: pcDNA5/FRT/TO
  Backbone manufacturer: Invitrogen
  Backbone size w/o insert (bp): 5137
  Vector type: Mammalian Expression, Bacterial Expression
  Selectable markers: Hygromycin
Growth in bacteria
  Bacterial resistance: Ampicillin, 100 μg/mL
  Growth temperature: 37°C
  Growth strain: DH5alpha
  Copy number: High Copy
Gene/Insert
  Gene/Insert name: p97 (alt name: Cdc48)
  Species: R. norvegicus (rat)
  Mutation: R155H
  Promoter: CMV
  Tag / fusion protein: myc (C terminal on insert); Strep (C terminal on insert)
  Cloning method: Restriction Enzyme; 5′ cloning site NheI (unknown if destroyed); 3′ cloning site BamHI (unknown if destroyed)
  Sequencing primers: 5′ CMV-F; 3′ BGH-rev
Terms and licenses: Academic/Nonprofit Terms; Industry Terms: Not Available to Industry
Depositor comments: Contains NMHTG linker between myc and Strep tags. The hygromycin resistance gene in this plasmid lacks a promoter and native start codon. See Invitrogen's website for more information about the vector backbone.
How to cite: pcDNA5FRT/TO-p97-RH-mycStrep was a gift from Hemmo Meyer (Addgene plasmid # 31839 ; http://n2t.net/addgene:31839 ; RRID:Addgene_31839)
